>Addgene plasmid #156546 | pD649-HAsp-TNFRSF10B-Fc(DAPA)-AviTag-6xHis | addgene full sequence | sequence record 368521 | Addgene NGS Result
GGATGGGCGGAGTTAGGGGCGGGACTATGGTTGCTGACTAATTGAGATGCATGCTTTGCATACTTCTGCC
TGCTGGGGAGCCTGGGGACTTTCCACACCTGGTTGCTGACTAATTGAGATGCATGCTTTGCATACTTCTG
CCTGCTGGGGAGCCTGGGGACTTTCCACACCCTAACTGACACACATTCCACAGAATTAATTCGCGTTAAA
TTTTTGTTAAATCAGCTCATTTTTTAACCAATAGGCCGAAATCGGCAAAATCCCTTATAAATCAAAAGAA
TAGACCGAGATAGGGTTGAGTGTTGTGATGCAATTTCCTCATTTTATTAGGAAAGGACAGTGGGAGTGGC
ACCTTCCAGGGTCAAGGAAGGCACGGGGGAGGGGCAAACAACAGATGGCTGGCAACTAGAAGGCACAGTC
GAGGCTGATTTTCTCTATCTATTTATTTTACTACTCAAGACTATCTTGCAAAGTAGAAGAACCCTGTCTG
CAGTATGACGACCGTGTATACCCGATTGGCTTACCGGGTAACGCGTTGTGCCAGTGACTACAGGCCGGCC
TTAGTGGTGATGGTGGTGGTGTTCATGCCACTCAATCTTCTGAGCCTCGAAAATATCATTAAGACCGCTG
CCGCCGGGGCTCAGGCTCAGGGACTTCTGGGTGTAGTGGTTGTGCAGGGCCTCGTGCATCACGCTGCAGC
TGAACACGTTGCCCTGCTGCCACCTGGACTTGTCCACGGTCAGCTTGCTGTACAGGAAGAAGCTGCCGTC
GCTGTCCAGCACTGGGGGGGTGGTCTTGTAGTTGTTCTCGGGCTGGCCGTTGCTCTCCCACTCCACGGCG
ATATCGCTGGGGTAGAAGCCCTTCACCAGACAGGTCAGGGACACCTGGTTCTTGGTCATCTCCTCCCGGC
TGGGGGGCAGGGTGTACACCTGGGGCTCCCGTGGCTGGCCCTTGGCCTTGCTGATTGTCTTTTCGATTGG
GGCAGCCAGGGCCTTGTTGGAGACTTTGCACTTGTATTCTTTGCCGTTCAGCCAGTCCTGGTGCAGCACG
GTCAGCACGGACACCACCCTGTAGGTGCTGTTGTACTGCTCCTCTCTGGGCTTGGTCTTGGCGTTGTGCA
CCTCCACGCCGTCCACGTACCAGTTGAACTTCACCTCTGGGTCCTCGTGGGACACGGCCACCACCACGCA
GGTCACCTCGGGGGTCCTGCTGATCATCAGGGTGTCCTTGGGCTTGGGGGGGAACAGGAACACGGAAGGC
CCTCCCAGCAGTTCTGGAGCTGGGCAGGGGGGGCAGGTGTGGGTCTTGTCGCCGCCCGGCGCGCCAGAAC
ATGGAGAGGCGGGTGTGCCTGGAGAGCTTGTCACTGTCTCTTCCACGGCAGGCACTTCGCCAGAGTGCTT
TGTGCCGCTCTCTTTGTGCACGCACTCGATATCGCTCCAAGGGGTGCAATCGCCCACTTTGACCATGCCT
CTGGGACAGCCTGTTCTACACTTCCGGCACATCTCGGGGCTGTCCTCTTCTCTGAAGGTGCCTTCCTCGC
ACTGGCACACGGTATTTCTGGTGGTGGTGCAAGGGCTCAGTTCCACCTCGCCGCTATCGCATCTGGTGCA
TCTCAGGCAGAACAGCAGATCGTTCCAGTGGGTGCTGTAGTCCTGGCCGTATTTGCAGCTGATGCAGTCT
CTGCCGTCCTCAGAGATGTGGTGTCCAGGAGGACACAGGCCCTCAGAAGGGCTAGATCTCTTCTGCTGTG
GGGCAGCTCTCTGCTGAGGAGCCAGATCCTGCTGTGTAATGGCGGCCGCAGCGAACACCAGGCAGAAGAT
GTAGCTCAGGGCAATGATGGTCTTCATGGTGGCGCTAGCAGGCGCGTTTTCGATAGAACCGAGGTGCAGT
TGGACCTGGGAGTGGACACCTGTGGAGAGAAAGGCAAAGTGGATGTTATTCTATAGTGTCACCTAAATCG
TATGTGTATGATACATAAGGTTATGTATTAATTGTAGCCGCGTTCTAACGAAGCCAAGGGGGTGGGCCTA
TAGACTCTATAGGCGGTACTTACGTCACTCTTGGCACGGGGAATCCGCGTTCCAATGCACCGTTCCCGGC
CGCGGAGGCTGGATCGGTCCCGGTGTCTTCTATGGAGGTCAAAACAGCGTGGATGGCGTCTCCAGGCGAT
CTGACGGTTCACTAAACGAGCTCTGCTTATATAGACCTCCCACCGTACACGCCTACCGCCCATTTGCGTC
AATGGGGCGGAGTTGTTACGACATTTTGGAAAGTCCCGTTGATTTTGGTGCCAAAACAAACTCCCATTGA
CGTCAATGGGGTGGAGACTTGGAAATCCCCGTGAGTCAAACCGCTATCCACGCCCATTGATGTACTGCCA
AAACCGCATCACCATGGTAATAGCGATGACTAATACGTAGATGTACTGCCAAGTAGGAAAGTCCCATAAG
GTCATGTACTGGGCATAATGCCAGGCGGGCCATTTACCGTCATTGACGTCAATAGGGGGCGTACTTGGCA
TATGATACACTTGATGTACTGCCAAGTGGGCAGTTTACCGTAAATACTCCACCCATTGACGTCAATGGAA
AGTCCCTATTGGCGTTACTATGGGAACATACGTCATTATTGACGTCAATGGGCGGGGGTCGTTGGGCGGT
CAGCCAGGCGGGCCATTTACCGTAAGTTATGTAACGCGGAACTCCATATATGGGCTATGAACTAATGACC
CCGTAATTGATTACTATTAATAACTAGTCAATAATCAATGCCAACATGGCGGTCATATTGGACATGAGCC
AATATAAATGTACATATTATGATATAGATACAACGTATGCAATGGCCAATAGCCAATATTGATTTATGCT
ATATAACCAATGAATAATATGGCTAATGGCCAATATTGAGTCAACGCCACTGTGCATGAAGCTCGTAATT
GTTATCCGCTCACAATTAAGGGCGACACAAAATTTATTCTAAATGATAATAAATACTGATAACATCTTAT
AGTTTGTATTATATTTTGTATTATCGTTGACATGTATAATTTTGATATCAAAAACTGATTTTCCCTTTAT
TATTTTCGAGATTTATTTTCTTAATTCTCTTTAACAAACTAGAAATATTGTATATACAAAAAATCATAAA
TAATAGATGAATAGTTTAATTATAGGTGTTCATCAATCGAAAAAGCAACGTATCTTATTTAAAGTGCGTT
GCTTTTTTCTCATTTATAAGGTTAAATAATTCTCATATATCAAGCAAAGTGACAGGCGCCCTTAAATATT
CTGACAAATGCTCTTTCCCTAAACTCCCCCCATAAAAAAACCCGCCGAAGCGGGTTTTTACGTTATTTGC
GGATTAACGATTACTCGTTATCAGAACCGCCCAGGGGGCCCGAGCTTAAGACTGGCCGTCGTTTTACAAC
ACAGAAAGAGTTTGTAGAAACGCAAAAAGGCCATCCGTCAGGGGCCTTCTGCTTAGTTTGATGCCTGGCA
GTTCCCTACTCTCGCCTTCCGCTTCCTCGCTCACTGACTCGCTGCGCTCGGTCGTTCGGCTGCGGCGAGC
GGTATCAGCTCACTCAAAGGCGGTAATACGGTTATCCACAGAATCAGGGGATAACGCAGGAAAGAACATG
TGAGCAAAAGGCCAGCAAAAGGCCAGGAACCGTAAAAAGGCCGCGTTGCTGGCGTTTTTCCATAGGCTCC
GCCCCCCTGACGAGCATCACAAAAATCGACGCTCAAGTCAGAGGTGGCGAAACCCGACAGGACTATAAAG
ATACCAGGCGTTTCCCCCTGGAAGCTCCCTCGTGCGCTCTCCTGTTCCGACCCTGCCGCTTACCGGATAC
CTGTCCGCCTTTCTCCCTTCGGGAAGCGTGGCGCTTTCTCATAGCTCACGCTGTAGGTATCTCAGTTCGG
TGTAGGTCGTTCGCTCCAAGCTGGGCTGTGTGCACGAACCCCCCGTTCAGCCCGACCGCTGCGCCTTATC
CGGTAACTATCGTCTTGAGTCCAACCCGGTAAGACACGACTTATCGCCACTGGCAGCAGCCACTGGTAAC
AGGATTAGCAGAGCGAGGTATGTAGGCGGTGCTACAGAGTTCTTGAAGTGGTGGGCTAACTACGGCTACA
CTAGAAGAACAGTATTTGGTATCTGCGCTCTGCTGAAGCCAGTTACCTTCGGAAAAAGAGTTGGTAGCTC
TTGATCCGGCAAACAAACCACCGCTGGTAGCGGTGGTTTTTTTGTTTGCAAGCAGCAGATTACGCGCAGA
AAAAAAGGATCTCAAGAAGATCCTTTGATCTTTTCTACGGGGTCTGACGCTCAGTGGAACGACGCGCGCG
TAACTCACGTTAAGGGATTTTGGTCATGAGCAAGGGGTGTTATGAGCCATATTCAGGTATAAATGGGCTC
GCGATAATGTTCAGAATTGGTTAATTGGTTGTAACACTGACCCCTATTTGTTTATTTTTCTAAATACATT
CAAATATGTATCCGCTCATGAGACAATAACCCTGATAAATGCTTCAATAATATTGAAAAAGGAAGAATAT
GAGTATTCAACATTTCCGTGTCGCCCTTATTCCCTTTTTTGCGGCATTTTGCCTTCCTGTTTTTGCTCAC
CCAGAAACGCTGGTGAAAGTAAAAGATGCTGAAGATCAGTTGGGTGCACGAGTGGGTTACATCGAACTGG
ATCTCAACAGCGGTAAGATCCTTGAGAGTTTTCGCCCCGAAGAACGTTTTCCAATGATGAGCACTTTTAA
AGTTCTGCTATGTGGCGCGGTATTATCCCGTATTGACGCCGGGCAAGAGCAACTCGGTCGCCGCATACAC
TATTCTCAGAATGACTTGGTTGAGTACTCACCAGTCACAGAAAAGCATCTTACGGATGGCATGACAGTAA
GAGAATTATGCAGTGCTGCCATAACCATGAGTGATAACACTGCGGCCAACTTACTTCTGACAACGATCGG
AGGACCGAAGGAGCTAACCGCTTTTTTGCACAACATGGGGGATCATGTAACTCGCCTTGATCGTTGGGAA
CCGGAGCTGAATGAAGCCATACCAAACGACGAGCGTGACACCACGATGCCTGTAGCGATGGCAACAACGT
TGCGCAAACTATTAACTGGCGAACTACTTACTCTAGCTTCCCGGCAACAATTAATAGACTGGATGGAGGC
GGATAAAGTTGCAGGACCACTTCTGCGCTCGGCCCTTCCGGCTGGCTGGTTTATTGCTGATAAATCCGGA
GCCGGTGAGCGTGGTTCTCGCGGTATCATCGCAGCGCTGGGGCCAGATGGTAAGCCCTCCCGTATCGTAG
TTATCTACACGACGGGGAGTCAGGCAACTATGGATGAACGAAATAGACAGATCGCTGAGATAGGTGCCTC
ACTGATTAAGCATTGGTAATGACCATGATTACGCCAAGCTCTAGCTAGAGGTCGACGGTATACAGACATG
ATAAGATACATTGATGAGTTTGGACAAACCACAACTAGAATGCAGTGAAAAAAATGCTTTATTTGTGAAA
TTTGTGATGCTATTGCTTTATTTGTAACCATTATAAGCTGCAATAAACAAGTTGGGGTGGGCGAAGAACT
CCAGCATGAGATCCCCGCGCTGGAGGATCATCCAGCCGGCGTCCCGGAAAACGATTCCGAAGCCCAACCT
TTCATAGAAGGCGGCGGTGGAATCGAAATCTCGTAGCACGTGTCAGGCACCGGGCTTGCGGGTCATGCAC
CAGGTGCGCGGTCCTTCGGGCACCTCGACGTCGGCGGTGACGGTGAAGCCGAGCCGCTCGTAGAAGGGGA
GGTTGCGGGGCGCGGATGTCTCCAGGAAGGCGGGCACCCCGGCGCGCTCGGCCGCCTCCACTCCGGGGAG
CACGACGGCGCTGCCCAGACCCTTGCCCTGGTGGTCGGGCGAGACGCCGACGGTGGCCAGGAACCACGCG
GGCTCCTTGGGCCGGTGCGGCGCCAGGAGGCCTTCCATCTGTTGCTGCGCGGCCAGCCGGGAACCGCTCA
ACTCGGCCATGCGCGGGCCGATCTCGGCGAACACCGCCCCCGCTTCGACGCTCTCCGGCGTGGTCCAGAC
CGCCACCGCGGCGCCGTCGTCCGCGACCCACACCTTGCCGATGTCGAGCCCGACGCGCGTGAGGAAGAGT
TCTTGCAGCTCGGTGACCCGCTCGATGTGGCGGTCCGGATCGACGGTGTGGCGCGTGGCGGGGTAGTCGG
CGAACGCGGCGGCGAGGGTGCGTACGGCCCTGGGGACGTCGTCGCGGGTGGCGAGGCGCACCGTGGGCTT
GTACTCGGTCATGGTTTAGTTCCTCACCTTGTCGTATTATACTATGCCGATATACTATGCCGATGATTAA
TTGTCAACACGTGCTGATCAGATCCGAAAATGGATATACAAGCTCCCGGGAGCTTTTTGCAAAAGCCTAG
GCCTCCAAAAAAGCCTCCTCACTACTTCTGGAATAGCTCAGAGGCAGAGGCGGCCTCGGCCTCTGCATAA
ATAAAAAAAATTAGTCAGCCATGGGGCGGAGAATGGGCGGAACTGGGCGGAGTTAGGGGCG
Features (pLannotate 1.2.2; 21 found; start..end, strand, type, name):
    198..306     -  rep_origin     f1 ori (fragment): f1 bacteriophage origin of replication; arrow indicates direction of (+) strand synthesis
    307..418     -  polyA_signal   bGH poly(A) signal: bovine growth hormone polyadenylation signal
    633..1418    -  CDS            IGHG4 (fragment): IGHG4_HUMAN - Experimental evidence at protein level: Swiss-Prot protein existence level 1. Constant region of immunoglobulin heavy chains. Immunoglobulins, also known as antibodies, are membrane-bound or secreted glycoproteins produced by B lymphocytes. In the recognition phase of humoral immunity, the membrane-bound immunoglobulins serve as receptors which, upon binding of a specific antigen, trigger the clonal expansion and differentiation of B lymphocytes into immunoglobulins- secreting plasma cells. Secreted immunoglobulins mediate the effector phase of humoral immunity, which results in
   1395..1733    -  CDS            TNFRSF10A (fragment): TR10A_HUMAN - Also known as APO2, DR4, TRAILR1. Experimental evidence at protein level: Swiss-Prot protein existence level 1. Receptor for the cytotoxic ligand TNFSF10/TRAIL (PubMed:26457518). The adapter molecule FADD recruits caspase-8 to the activated receptor. The resulting death-inducing signaling complex (DISC) performs caspase-8 proteolytic activation which initiates the subsequent cascade of caspases (aspartate-specific cysteine proteases) mediating apoptosis (PubMed:19090789). Promotes the activation of NF- kappa-B (PubMed:9430227). From Homo sapiens (Human).
   1899..1936    -  CDS            IgH signal sequence (fragment): signal sequence from the mouse immunoglobulin heavy chain variable region
   1940..1958    -  promoter       SP6 promoter: promoter for bacteriophage SP6 RNA polymerase
   2010..2053    -  intron         CMV intron (fragment): modified intron A from human cytomegalovirus
   2189..2392    -  promoter       CMV promoter: human cytomegalovirus (CMV) immediate early promoter
   2393..2696    -  enhancer       CMV enhancer: human cytomegalovirus immediate early enhancer
   2939..2955    -  protein_bind   lac operator: The lac repressor binds to the lac operator to inhibit transcription in E. coli. This inhibition can be relieved by adding lactose or isopropyl-β-D-thiogalactopyranoside (IPTG). lac repressor encoded by lacI
   3411..3430    +  CDS            lacZα (fragment): LacZα fragment of β-galactosidase; lacZ fragment
   3455..3472    -  terminator     rrnB T2 terminator (fragment): transcription terminator T2 from the E. coli rrnB gene
   3697..4285    -  rep_origin     ori: high-copy-number ColE1/pMB1/pBR322/pUC origin of replication
   4396..4420    +  CDS            KanR (fragment): aminoglycoside phosphotransferase; aph(3')-Ia; confers resistance to kanamycin
   4450..4546    +  promoter       AmpR promoter (fragment): bla
   4549..5409    +  CDS            AmpR: β-lactamase; bla; confers resistance to ampicillin, carbenicillin, and related antibiotics
   5462..5583    -  polyA_signal   SV40 poly(A) signal: SV40 polyadenylation signal
   5578..5703    -  CDS            ble (fragment): BLE_KLEPN - Experimental evidence at protein level: Swiss-Prot protein existence level 1. Binding protein with a strong affinity to the bleomycin family of antibiotics. Binds to CL990; an antimitotic-antibiotic compound. From Klebsiella pneumoniae.
   5713..6312    -  CDS            PuroR (fragment): puromycin N-acetyltransferase; pac from Streptomyces; confers resistance to puromycin
   6331..6378    -  promoter       EM7 promoter: synthetic bacterial promoter&nbsp
   6426..184     -  promoter       SV40 promoter (across the origin): SV40 enhancer and early promoter
