[The description below was written by a language model from this plasmid's Addgene catalogue record and pLannotate feature annotations shown in this document.]
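Description:
pD649-HAsp-TNFRSF10B-Fc(DAPA)-AviTag-6xHis is a mammalian expression plasmid built on the pD649 backbone for producing a secreted, soluble form of the human TNFRSF10B (DR5/TRAIL-R2) extracellular domain. It is propagated in E. coli as a high-copy plasmid through a ColE1/pUC-type origin and selected with ampicillin via the β-lactamase gene. A separate cassette driven by the SV40 early promoter (with an EM7 bacterial promoter) carries a puromycin N-acetyltransferase sequence, annotated as a fragment, followed by a short ble fragment and the SV40 poly(A) signal. This could permit puromycin selection in mammalian cells, but the record does not state this. Only small remnants of an f1 origin, KanR, lacZα and lac operator sequences are detected.

The expression unit runs from the CMV enhancer/promoter, through a fragment of CMV intron A and an SP6 promoter, into a signal peptide. The plasmid name calls this peptide HAsp, while the automated annotation matched it to an immunoglobulin heavy-chain signal sequence. The 465 bp ectodomain insert follows, flanked by two intact restriction sites that make the insert exchangeable. Annotation software labelled this region as the paralogue TNFRSF10A, presumably because of homology, whereas the catalogue identifies it as TNFRSF10B. The ectodomain is fused in frame to a human IgG Fc (annotated as an IGHG4 match) carrying the D265A and P329A "DAPA" substitutions, which are generally used to reduce Fc effector binding. An AviTag for site-specific biotinylation and a 6xHis tag for affinity purification come next, and the unit ends with the bGH poly(A) signal.

The plasmid belongs to a collection of cell-surface ectodomain constructs made for screening human extracellular protein–protein interactions. The depositor notes that some members of the collection may carry a transposase insertion upstream of the CMV promoter, though none is annotated here.
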