Addgene plasmid #156546: pD649-HAsp-TNFRSF10B-Fc(DAPA)-AviTag-6xHis
Purpose: Mammalian expression of cell-surface protein extracellular domain fused to Fc(DAPA)-Avi-6xHis. Protein is secreted from cells.
Depositing lab: Chris Garcia. Depositing organization: Stanford University. Publication: A Human IgSF Cell-Surface Interactome Reveals a Complex Network of Protein-Protein Interactions. Wojtowicz WM, Vielmetter J, Fernandes RA, Siepe DH, Eastman CL, Chisholm GB, Cox S, Klock H, Anderson PW, Rue SM, Miller JJ, Glaser SM, Bragstad ML, Vance J, Lam AW, Lesley SA, Zinn K, Garcia KC. Cell. 2020 Aug 20;182(4):1027-1043.e17. doi: 10.1016/j.cell.2020.07.025. PubMed 32822567.
Backbone
  Vector backbone: pD649
  Backbone size w/o insert (bp): 6106
  Vector type: Mammalian Expression
Growth in bacteria
  Bacterial resistance: Ampicillin, 100 μg/mL
  Growth temperature: 37°C
  Growth strain: DH5alpha
  Copy number: High Copy
Gene/Insert
  Gene/Insert name: TNFRSF10B (alt name: TR10B)
  Species: H. sapiens (human)
  Insert size (bp): 465
  Mutation: Fc region of human IgG contains D265A and P329A mutations (DAPA)
  Entrez Gene: TNFRSF10B (a.k.a. CD262, DR5, KILLER, KILLER/DR5, TRAIL-R2, TRAILR2, TRICK2, TRICK2A, TRICK2B, TRICKB, ZTNFR9)
  Promoter: CMV/SP6
  Tag / fusion protein: Fc(DAPA)-AviTag-6xHis (C terminal on backbone)
  Cloning method: Restriction Enzyme; 5′ cloning site GCGGCCGC (not destroyed); 3′ cloning site GGCGCGCC (not destroyed)
  Sequencing primers: 5′ ATTTAGGTGACACTATAG; 3′ CACGTACCAGTTGAACTTCACC
Resource information
  A portion of this plasmid was derived from a plasmid made by: synthesis by ThermoFisher
Terms and licenses: Academic/Nonprofit Terms; Industry Terms: Not Available to Industry
Depositor comments: Some plasmids in this collection may have an IS4-like element ISVsa5 family transposase upstream of the CMV promoter.
How to cite: pD649-HAsp-TNFRSF10B-Fc(DAPA)-AviTag-6xHis was a gift from Chris Garcia (Addgene plasmid # 156546 ; http://n2t.net/addgene:156546 ; RRID:Addgene_156546)
